Addgene plasmid #194575: pRK5-mEGFP-RUNX1-MUT
Purpose: Mammalian Expression of mEGFP-RUNX1 Mutant (G363Afs*229) Fusion Protein
Depositing lab: Denes Hnisz. Depositing organization: Max Planck Institute for Molecular Genetics. Publication: Aberrant phase separation and nucleolar dysfunction in rare genetic diseases. Mensah MA, Niskanen H, Magalhaes AP, Basu S, Kircher M, Sczakiel HL, Reiter AMV, Elsner J, Meinecke P, Biskup S, Chung BHY, Dombrowsky G, Eckmann-Scholz C, Hitz MP, Hoischen A, Holterhus PM, Hulsemann W, Kahrizi K, Kalscheuer VM, Kan A, Krumbiegel M, Kurth I, Leubner J, Longardt AC, Moritz JD, Najmabadi H, Skipalova K, Snijders Blok L, Tzschach A, Wiedersberg E, Zenker M, Garcia-Cabau C, Buschow R, Salvatella X, Kraushar ML, Mundlos S, Caliebe A, Spielmann M, Horn D, Hnisz D. Nature. 2023 Feb;614(7948):564-571. doi: 10.1038/s41586-022-05682-1. Epub 2023 Feb 8. PubMed 36755093.
Backbone
  Vector backbone: pRK5
  Vector type: Mammalian Expression
Growth in bacteria
  Bacterial resistance: Ampicillin, 100 μg/mL
  Growth temperature: 37°C
  Growth strain: DH5alpha
  Copy number: High Copy
Gene/Insert
  Gene/Insert name: RUNX1
  Species: H. sapiens (human)
  Mutation: G363Afs*229
  Entrez Gene: RUNX1 (a.k.a. AML1, AML1-EVI-1, AMLCR1, CBF2alpha, CBFA2, EVI-1, PEBP2aB, PEBP2alpha)
  Tag / fusion protein: mEGFP (N terminal on insert)
  Cloning method: Gibson Cloning
Terms and licenses: Academic/Nonprofit Terms; Industry Terms: Not Available to Industry
How to cite: pRK5-mEGFP-RUNX1-MUT was a gift from Denes Hnisz (Addgene plasmid # 194575 ; http://n2t.net/addgene:194575 ; RRID:Addgene_194575)
