[The description below was written by a language model from this plasmid's Addgene catalogue record and pLannotate feature annotations shown in this document.]
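Description:
pRK5-mEGFP-RUNX1-MUT is a mammalian expression plasmid of about 7.2 kb built on the pRK5 backbone. It is intended for transient expression of a fluorescently tagged, disease-associated variant of the human transcription factor RUNX1. In E. coli it is maintained at high copy number from a ColE1/pUC-type origin and selected with ampicillin through the β-lactamase (AmpR) gene. The backbone also carries an M13 phage origin for single-stranded DNA production, and an SV40 enhancer/early promoter region lies downstream of the expression cassette. Scattered lac-operon, bom and rop fragments are leftovers of the vector's cloning history.

The expression cassette is driven by the human cytomegalovirus immediate-early enhancer and promoter. These are followed by a short piece of CMV intron A, an SP6 phage promoter that could support in vitro transcription, and a small annotated fragment of an immunoglobulin heavy-chain signal sequence that appears to be a backbone remnant. The open reading frame begins with monomeric EGFP; the annotation software labels it as a related GFP derivative, but the catalogue identifies it as mEGFP. It is fused to the N-terminus of RUNX1, which was inserted by Gibson assembly. The RUNX1 sequence carries the frameshift G363Afs*229, which replaces the normal C-terminal portion with a long aberrant extension. This probably explains why only the first part of the insert is recognised as RUNX1, with unannotated sequence running up to the SV40 polyadenylation signal.

The plasmid comes from a study of aberrant phase separation and nucleolar dysfunction in rare genetic diseases. It is suited to live or fixed-cell imaging of the mutant protein's subcellular localisation and condensate behaviour in transfected mammalian cells.
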