Features (pLannotate 1.2.2; 21 found; start..end, strand, type, name):
     14..393     +  enhancer       CMV enhancer: human cytomegalovirus immediate early enhancer
    394..597     +  promoter       CMV promoter: human cytomegalovirus (CMV) immediate early promoter
    733..776     +  intron         CMV intron (fragment): modified intron A from human cytomegalovirus
    828..846     +  promoter       SP6 promoter: promoter for bacteriophage SP6 RNA polymerase
    850..887     +  CDS            IgH signal sequence (fragment): signal sequence from the mouse immunoglobulin heavy chain variable region
    939..1653    +  CDS            SiriusGFP (fragment): enhanced GFP (EGFP) derivative that exhibits robust folding and enhanced photostability (Zhong et al., 2019) mammalian codon-optimized
   1755..2744    +  CDS            RUNX1 (fragment): RUNX1_HUMAN - Also known as AML1, CBFA2. Experimental evidence at protein level: Swiss-Prot protein existence level 1. Isoform AML-1L interferes with the transactivation activity of RUNX1. From Homo sapiens (Human).
   3465..3599    +  polyA_signal   SV40 poly(A) signal: SV40 polyadenylation signal
   3668..4025    +  promoter       SV40 promoter: SV40 enhancer and early promoter
   4044..4198    +  CDS            lacZα (fragment): LacZα fragment of β-galactosidase; lacZ fragment
   4204..4255    -  misc_feature   bom (fragment): basis of mobility region from pBR322
   4274..4654    +  rep_origin     M13 ori (sequence partly withheld): M13 bacteriophage origin of replication; arrow indicates direction of (+) strand synthesis
   4730..4779    -  misc_feature   bom (fragment): basis of mobility region from pBR322
   4881..4916    -  CDS            rop (fragment): Rop protein, which maintains plasmids at low copy number; rop
   5011..5115    +  promoter       AmpR promoter: bla
   5116..5976    +  CDS            AmpR: β-lactamase; bla; confers resistance to ampicillin, carbenicillin, and related antibiotics
   6147..6735    +  rep_origin     ori: high-copy-number ColE1/pMB1/pBR322/pUC origin of replication
   6918..7010    +  CDS            lacI (fragment): lac repressor; lacI; The lac repressor binds to the lac operator to inhibit transcription in E. coli. This inhibition can be relieved by adding lactose or isopropyl-β-D-thiogalactopyranoside (IPTG).
   7023..7044    +  protein_bind   CAP binding site: CAP binding activates transcription in the presence of cAMP. E. coli catabolite activator protein
   7059..7089    +  promoter       lac promoter: promoter for the E. coli lac operon
   7097..7113    +  protein_bind   lac operator: The lac repressor binds to the lac operator to inhibit transcription in E. coli. This inhibition can be relieved by adding lactose or isopropyl-β-D-thiogalactopyranoside (IPTG). lac repressor encoded by lacI
>Addgene plasmid #194575 | pRK5-mEGFP-RUNX1-MUT | addgene full sequence | sequence record 385263 | Addgene NGS Result
TTCGAGCTCGCCCGACATTGATTATTGACTAGTTATTAATAGTAATCAATTACGGGGTCATTAGTTCATA
GCCCATATATGGAGTTCCGCGTTACATAACTTACGGTAAATGGCCCGCCTGGCTGACCGCCCAACGACCC
CCGCCCATTGACGTCAATAATGACGTATGTTCCCATAGTAACGCCAATAGGGACTTTCCATTGACGTCAA
TGGGTGGAGTATTTACGGTAAACTGCCCACTTGGCAGTACATCAAGTGTATCATATGCCAAGTACGCCCC
CTATTGACGTCAATGACGGTAAATGGCCCGCCTGGCATTATGCCCAGTACATGACCTTATGGGACTTTCC
TACTTGGCAGTACATCTACGTATTAGTCATCGCTATTACCATGGTGATGCGGTTTTGGCAGTACATCAAT
GGGCGTGGATAGCGGTTTGACTCACGGGGATTTCCAAGTCTCCACCCCATTGACGTCAATGGGAGTTTGT
TTTGGCACCAAAATCAACGGGACTTTCCAAAATGTCGTAACAACTCCGCCCCATTGACGCAAATGGGCGG
TAGGCGTGTACGGTGGGAGGTCTATATAAGCAGAGCTCGTTTAGTGAACCGTCAGATCGCCTGGAGACGC
CATCCACGCTGTTTTGACCTCCATAGAAGACACCGGGACCGATCCAGCCTCCGCGGCCGGGAACGGTGCA
TTGGAACGCGGATTCCCCGTGCCAAGAGTGACGTAAGTACCGCCTATAGAGTCTATAGGCCCACCCCCTT
GGCTTCGTTAGAACGCGGCTACAATTAATACATAACCTTATGTATCATACACATACGATTTAGGTGACAC
TATAGAATAACATCCACTTTGCCTTTCTCTCCACAGGTGTCCACTCCCAGGTCCAACTGCACCTCGGTTC
TATCGATTGAATTCGTACCGGTGCCACCATGGTGAGCAAGGGCGAGGAGCTGTTCACCGGGGTGGTGCCC
ATCCTGGTCGAGCTGGACGGCGACGTAAACGGCCACAAGTTCAGCGTGCGCGGCGAGGGCGAGGGCGATG
CCACCAACGGCAAGCTGACCCTGAAGTTCATCTGCACCACCGGCAAGCTGCCCGTGCCCTGGCCCACCCT
CGTGACCACCCTGACCTACGGCGTGCAGTGCTTCAGCCGCTACCCCGACCACATGAAGCAGCACGACTTC
TTCAAGTCCGCCATGCCCGAAGGCTACGTCCAGGAGCGCACCATCTCCTTCAAGGACGACGGCACCTACA
AGACCCGCGCCGAGGTGAAGTTCGAGGGCGACACCCTGGTGAACCGCATCGAGCTGAAGGGCATCGACTT
CAAGGAGGACGGCAACATCCTGGGGCACAAGCTGGAGTACAACTTCAACAGCCACAACGTCTATATCACG
GCCGACAAGCAGAAGAACGGCATCAAGGCGAACTTCAAGATCCGCCACAACGTCGAGGACGGCAGCGTGC
AGCTCGCCGACCACTACCAGCAGAACACCCCCATCGGCGACGGCCCCGTGCTGCTGCCCGACAACCACTA
CCTGAGCACCCAGTCCAAGCTGAGCAAAGACCCCAACGAGAAGCGCGATCACATGGTCCTGCTGGAGTTC
GTGACCGCCGCCGGGATCACTCTCGGCATGGACGAGCTGTACACGGCGATGGCATCTGATTCTATCTTCG
AATCTTTCCCCAGCTATCCTCAATGTTTTATGCGCGAGTGTATTCTCGGCATGAACCCAAGCCGGGATGT
ACATGACGCATCTACTTCCCGGCGCTTTACCCCACCAAGCACAGCCCTCTCTCCTGGTAAAATGTCAGAA
GCCCTTCCCCTCGGGGCTCCTGATGCAGGAGCAGCTCTCGCAGGGAAACTTCGTTCTGGAGATAGGTCCA
TGGTTGAAGTCCTTGCGGATCATCCAGGGGAACTTGTCCGGACAGATTCTCCTAATTTTCTTTGTTCAGT
TCTTCCGACTCATTGGAGATGTAATAAAACTCTCCCTATTGCATTTAAAGTCGTTGCGTTAGGCGACGTG
CCTGACGGGACCTTAGTTACAGTCATGGCCGGAAACGACGAGAATTATAGCGCAGAACTTCGCAACGCCA
CAGCCGCAATGAAGAATCAAGTCGCGCGGTTCAACGATCTTCGCTTCGTTGGCAGGTCCGGTCGAGGCAA
GAGTTTTACGTTGACTATTACCGTATTTACGAATCCCCCTCAGGTGGCAACATATCATAGGGCTATTAAG
ATTACTGTTGACGGCCCACGCGAGCCAAGACGCCACAGACAAAAGCTGGACGACCAAACAAAACCGGGCT
CCCTCTCATTCTCTGAAAGGCTTAGCGAGCTCGAACAACTTAGGCGGACTGCTATGCGGGTTAGTCCGCA
TCATCCGGCACCAACCCCAAATCCACGCGCATCTCTTAATCATTCAACCGCATTCAATCCCCAACCCCAA
TCACAAATGCAAGACACCCGCCAAATACAGCCTTCACCGCCCTGGAGCTATGACCAAAGCTATCAGTATT
TAGGCTCTATAGCAAGCCCCAGCGTCCATCCTGCGACCCCAATCAGCCCAGGTAGGGCATCCGGAATGAC
TACTCTGTCAGCTGAGCTGTCATCCAGACTGTCCACCGCCCCTGATCTTACCGCATTTTCAGATCCCCGT
CAATTTCCTGCCCTTCCAAGCATTTCTGATCCGCGAATGCATTACCCCGGAGCTTTTACGTATTCTCCCA
CTCCCGTTACTTCCGCCAGTGCCTGCCGCCCCTGGGCCAGACCTAGGGCCACAACTCCCACATGTCGGCG
TCCAACTCCTGCCCGCAGGAAACGGAGAGAAGCACGCTCTAAACCCGCACGGCCGCCCACAACATGCACC
ACAGCTCCACGCCCCGCACCAACATCCAGTCCCTGGTGGGCCGCTTCCGCCCGAAGACGAGCAAGTTGTC
GTCCCGCGCCTACTCCCCCACCCGCACCTAGATGTAGCACACCTGCTTCAAGGACACGTGCCACTTGGTG
GAGACCTCGGGCGGCAACCGCCACCCCGCCCCCAACCTGGCGACCACCAAGAGCATGGCGGCGCCCTTGT
GGTGGGCCCACCGAAGCTCCGGGACTTGCGCGTCTCGGACCGGCCGGAAGAAGATTGCGGCTTAGGGCCC
GAGGACCACCAGTAAGAGATAAACCAGCAGGAATACCCGGTCCAGGACCAGGGCATCGCCCCGGAGCAGA
AGGAGCTAGAAGGCCCGGCAGTAGATGCAGATCCGGGCCCAGGTCATTGTTGCGACCGGAAGCTCATGCG
GCAGCTGTGTGTTGGCGGCCGGGTCCACGGGGCGGAGTGCGTGGGGATGCCCCCAGGGGTTGTCCCCCAG
CACCCGCTCCGCGGGGCAGGGCCGGTAAACAGACTGGTAGGTTTCCTGAAGGCAATTGCGAGTGTTTCTA
AAGTCGACCTGCAGAAGCTTGGCCGCCATGGCCCAACTTGTTTATTGCAGCTTATAATGGTTACAAATAA
AGCAATAGCATCACAAATTTCACAAATAAAGCATTTTTTTCACTGCATTCTAGTTGTGGTTTGTCCAAAC
TCATCAATGTATCTTATCATGTCTGGATCGGGAATTAATTCGGCGCAGCACCATGGCCTGAAATAACCTC
TGAAAGAGGAACTTGGTTAGGTACCTTCTGAGGCGGAAAGAACCAGCTGTGGAATGTGTGTCAGTTAGGG
TGTGGAAAGTCCCCAGGCTCCCCAGCAGGCAGAAGTATGCAAAGCATGCATCTCAATTAGTCAGCAACCA
GGTGTGGAAAGTCCCCAGGCTCCCCAGCAGGCAGAAGTATGCAAAGCATGCATCTCAATTAGTCAGCAAC
CATAGTCCCGCCCCTAACTCCGCCCATCCCGCCCCTAACTCCGCCCAGTTCCGCCCATTCTCCGCCCCAT
GGCTGACTAATTTTTTTTATTTATGCAGAGGCCGAGGCCGCCTCGGCCTCTGAGCTATTCCAGAAGTAGT
GAGGAGGCTTTTTTGGAGGCCTAGGCTTTTGCAAAAAGCTGTTAACAGCTTGGCACTGGCCGTCGTTTTA
CAACGTCGTGACTGGGAAAACCCTGGCGTTACCCAACTTAATCGCCTTGCAGCACATCCCCCTTTCGCCA
GCTGGCGTAATAGCGAAGAGGCCCGCACCGATCGCCCTTCCCAACAGTTGCGCAGCCTGAATGGCGAATG
GCGCCTGATGCGGTATTTTCTCCTTACGCATCTGTGCGGTATTTCACACCGCATA
[142 nt withheld, positions 4256-4397]
C
[141 nt withheld, positions 4399-4539]
CCTTTGACGTTGGAGTCCACGTTCTTT
[37 nt withheld, positions 4567-4603]
ACCCTATCTCGGGCTATTCTTTTGATTTATAAGGGATTTTGCCGATTTCGGCCTATTGGTTAAAAAATGA
GCTGATTTAACAAAAATTTAACGCGAATTTTAACAAAATATTAACGTTTACAATTTTATGGTGCACTCTC
AGTACAATCTGCTCTGATGCCGCATAGTTAAGCCAGCCCCGACACCCGCCAACACCCGCTGACGCGCCCT
GACGGGCTTGTCTGCTCCCGGCATCCGCTTACAGACAAGCTGTGACCGTCTCCGGGAGCTGCATGTGTCA
GAGGTTTTCACCGTCATCACCGAAACGCGCGAGACGAAAGGGCCTCGTGATACGCCTATTTTTATAGGTT
AATGTCATGATAATAATGGTTTCTTAGACGTCAGGTGGCACTTTTCGGGGAAATGTGCGCGGAACCCCTA
TTTGTTTATTTTTCTAAATACATTCAAATATGTATCCGCTCATGAGACAATAACCCTGATAAATGCTTCA
ATAATATTGAAAAAGGAAGAGTATGAGTATTCAACATTTCCGTGTCGCCCTTATTCCCTTTTTTGCGGCA
TTTTGCCTTCCTGTTTTTGCTCACCCAGAAACGCTGGTGAAAGTAAAAGATGCTGAAGATCAGTTGGGTG
CACGAGTGGGTTACATCGAACTGGATCTCAACAGCGGTAAGATCCTTGAGAGTTTTCGCCCCGAAGAACG
TTTTCCAATGATGAGCACTTTTAAAGTTCTGCTATGTGGCGCGGTATTATCCCGTATTGACGCCGGGCAA
GAGCAACTCGGTCGCCGCATACACTATTCTCAGAATGACTTGGTTGAGTACTCACCAGTCACAGAAAAGC
ATCTTACGGATGGCATGACAGTAAGAGAATTATGCAGTGCTGCCATAACCATGAGTGATAACACTGCGGC
CAACTTACTTCTGACAACGATCGGAGGACCGAAGGAGCTAACCGCTTTTTTGCACAACATGGGGGATCAT
GTAACTCGCCTTGATCGTTGGGAACCGGAGCTGAATGAAGCCATACCAAACGACGAGCGTGACACCACGA
TGCCTGTAGCAATGGCAACAACGTTGCGCAAACTATTAACTGGCGAACTACTTACTCTAGCTTCCCGGCA
ACAATTAATAGACTGGATGGAGGCGGATAAAGTTGCAGGACCACTTCTGCGCTCGGCCCTTCCGGCTGGC
TGGTTTATTGCTGATAAATCTGGAGCCGGTGAGCGTGGGTCTCGCGGTATCATTGCAGCACTGGGGCCAG
ATGGTAAGCCCTCCCGTATCGTAGTTATCTACACGACGGGGAGTCAGGCAACTATGGATGAACGAAATAG
ACAGATCGCTGAGATAGGTGCCTCACTGATTAAGCATTGGTAACTGTCAGACCAAGTTTACTCATATATA
CTTTAGATTGATTTAAAACTTCATTTTTAATTTAAAAGGATCTAGGTGAAGATCCTTTTTGATAATCTCA
TGACCAAAATCCCTTAACGTGAGTTTTCGTTCCACTGAGCGTCAGACCCCGTAGAAAAGATCAAAGGATC
TTCTTGAGATCCTTTTTTTCTGCGCGTAATCTGCTGCTTGCAAACAAAAAAACCACCGCTACCAGCGGTG
GTTTGTTTGCCGGATCAAGAGCTACCAACTCTTTTTCCGAAGGTAACTGGCTTCAGCAGAGCGCAGATAC
CAAATACTGTTCTTCTAGTGTAGCCGTAGTTAGGCCACCACTTCAAGAACTCTGTAGCACCGCCTACATA
CCTCGCTCTGCTAATCCTGTTACCAGTGGCTGCTGCCAGTGGCGATAAGTCGTGTCTTACCGGGTTGGAC
TCAAGACGATAGTTACCGGATAAGGCGCAGCGGTCGGGCTGAACGGGGGGTTCGTGCACACAGCCCAGCT
TGGAGCGAACGACCTACACCGAACTGAGATACCTACAGCGTGAGCTATGAGAAAGCGCCACGCTTCCCGA
AGGGAGAAAGGCGGACAGGTATCCGGTAAGCGGCAGGGTCGGAACAGGAGAGCGCACGAGGGAGCTTCCA
GGGGGAAACGCCTGGTATCTTTATAGTCCTGTCGGGTTTCGCCACCTCTGACTTGAGCGTCGATTTTTGT
GATGCTCGTCAGGGGGGCGGAGCCTATGGAAAAACGCCAGCAACGCGGCCTTTTTACGGTTCCTGGCCTT
TTGCTGGCCTTTTGCTCACATGTTCTTTCCTGCGTTATCCCCTGATTCTGTGGATAACCGTATTACCGCC
TTTGAGTGAGCTGATACCGCTCGCCGCAGCCGAACGACCGAGCGCAGCGAGTCAGTGAGCGAGGAAGCGG
AAGAGCGCCCAATACGCAAACCGCCTCTCCCCGCGCGTTGGCCGATTCATTAATGCAGCTGGCACGACAG
GTTTCCCGACTGGAAAGCGGGCAGTGAGCGCAACGCAATTAATGTGAGTTAGCTCACTCATTAGGCACCC
CAGGCTTTACACTTTATGCTTCCGGCTCGTATGTTGTGTGGAATTGTGAGCGGATAACAATTTCACACAG
GAAACAGCTATGACATGATTACGAATTAA
